Addgene plasmid #166119: pEGFP_L1539P-talin1 (1-2541)
Purpose: For expression of full-length mouse talin-1 carrying mutation L1539P in mammalian cells. Contains C-terminal EGFP tag.
Depositing lab: Vesa Hytönen. Depositing organization: Tampere University, BioMediTech. Publication: Cancer associated talin point mutations disorganise cell adhesion and migration. Azizi L, Cowell AR, Mykuliak VV, Goult BT, Turkki P, Hytonen VP. Sci Rep. 2021 Jan 11;11(1):347. doi: 10.1038/s41598-020-77911-4. PubMed 33431906.
Backbone
  Vector backbone: pEGFP-C1
  Backbone manufacturer: Clontech
  Backbone size w/o insert (bp): 4734
  Total vector size (bp): 12357
  Vector type: Mammalian Expression ; CMV promoter
Growth in bacteria
  Bacterial resistance: Kanamycin, 50 μg/mL
  Growth temperature: 37°C
  Growth strain: DH5alpha
  Growth instructions: For MidiPrep according to the instructions from the kit.
  Copy number: High Copy
Gene/Insert
  Gene/Insert name: L1539P-Talin-1 (alt name: L1539P-TLN1)
  Species: M. musculus (mouse)
  Insert size (bp): 7623
  Mutation: L1539P
  Entrez Gene: Tln1 (a.k.a. Tln)
  Tag / fusion protein: EGFP (C terminal on insert)
Terms and licenses: Academic/Nonprofit Terms; Industry Terms: Not Available to Industry
How to cite: pEGFP_L1539P-talin1 (1-2541) was a gift from Vesa Hytönen (Addgene plasmid # 166119 ; http://n2t.net/addgene:166119 ; RRID:Addgene_166119)
