[The description below was written by a language model from this plasmid's Addgene catalogue record and pLannotate feature annotations shown in this document.]
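Description:
pEGFP_L1539P-talin1 (1-2541) is a mammalian expression plasmid of about 12.4 kb that produces full-length mouse talin-1 (residues 1–2541) carrying the point mutation L1539P, fused to EGFP. The listed backbone is Clontech's pEGFP-C1. However, the feature map places the roughly 7.6 kb Tln1 coding sequence directly downstream of the CMV enhancer and immediate early promoter, with the EGFP coding sequence following it. The fluorescent tag therefore sits at the C terminus of talin, as the catalogue entry states, rather than in the N-terminal position usual for a C1-type vector. A remnant of the multiple cloning site follows EGFP, and the transcript is terminated by the SV40 polyadenylation signal. The short "large T antigen" annotation just before this signal is probably a sequence-similarity hit within the SV40-derived region, not an expressed element.

The plasmid is propagated in E. coli through a high-copy ColE1/pUC-type origin and selected with kanamycin. The NeoR/KanR gene (Tn5 aminoglycoside phosphotransferase) is preceded by both a bacterial bla promoter and the SV40 enhancer/early promoter, and it ends with the HSV TK poly(A) signal. The same marker therefore confers kanamycin resistance in bacteria and can support G418 selection in mammalian cells. An f1 origin is also present, and the small ble fragment next to the marker looks like leftover Tn5 sequence.

The associated study examined how cancer-associated talin point mutations disturb cell adhesion and migration. The construct suits transient or stable expression of the fluorescent L1539P mutant to follow its localisation and its effects on adhesion and migration.
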