Features (pLannotate 1.2.2; 14 found; start..end, strand, type, name):
     61..364     +  enhancer       CMV enhancer: human cytomegalovirus immediate early enhancer
    365..568     +  promoter       CMV promoter: human cytomegalovirus (CMV) immediate early promoter
    650..8272    +  CDS            Tln1: TLN1_MOUSE - Also known as Tln. Experimental evidence at protein level: Swiss-Prot protein existence level 1. Probably involved in connections of major cytoskeletal structures to the plasma membrane. High molecular weight cytoskeletal protein concentrated at regions of cell-substratum contact and, in lymphocytes, at cell-cell contacts. From Mus musculus (Mouse).
   8285..9004    +  CDS            EGFP: the original enhanced GFP (Yang et al., 1996) mammalian codon-optimized
   9004..9026    +  misc_feature   MCS (fragment): multiple cloning site
   9038..9122    +  CDS            large T antigen (fragment): large T antigen from SV40 (simian virus 40)
   9145..9266    +  polyA_signal   SV40 poly(A) signal: SV40 polyadenylation signal
   9300..9728    -  rep_origin     f1 ori (sequence partly withheld): f1 bacteriophage origin of replication; arrow indicates direction of (+) strand synthesis
   9755..9859    +  promoter       AmpR promoter: bla
   9861..10218   +  promoter       SV40 promoter: SV40 enhancer and early promoter
  10253..11047   +  CDS            NeoR/KanR: aminoglycoside phosphotransferase from Tn5; aph(3')-II (or nptII); confers resistance to neomycin, kanamycin, and G418 (Geneticin®)
  11068..11220   +  CDS            ble (fragment): BLE_KLEPN - Experimental evidence at protein level: Swiss-Prot protein existence level 1. Binding protein with a strong affinity to the bleomycin family of antibiotics. Binds to CL990; an antimitotic-antibiotic compound. From Klebsiella pneumoniae.
  11279..11326   +  polyA_signal   HSV TK poly(A) signal: herpes simplex virus thymidine kinase polyadenylation signal (Cole and Stacy, 1985)
  11655..12243   +  rep_origin     ori: high-copy-number ColE1/pMB1/pBR322/pUC origin of replication
>Addgene plasmid #166119 | pEGFP_L1539P-talin1 (1-2541) | addgene full sequence | sequence record 330296 | Addgene NGS Result
TAGTTATTAATAGTAATCAATTACGGGGTCATTAGTTCATAGCCCATATATGGAGTTCCGCGTTACATAA
CTTACGGTAAATGGCCCGCCTGGCTGACCGCCCAACGACCCCCGCCCATTGACGTCAATAATGACGTATG
TTCCCATAGTAACGCCAATAGGGACTTTCCATTGACGTCAATGGGTGGAGTATTTACGGTAAACTGCCCA
CTTGGCAGTACATCAAGTGTATCATATGCCAAGTACGCCCCCTATTGACGTCAATGACGGTAAATGGCCC
GCCTGGCATTATGCCCAGTACATGACCTTATGGGACTTTCCTACTTGGCAGTACATCTACGTATTAGTCA
TCGCTATTACCATGGTGATGCGGTTTTGGCAGTACATCAATGGGCGTGGATAGCGGTTTGACTCACGGGG
ATTTCCAAGTCTCCACCCCATTGACGTCAATGGGAGTTTGTTTTGGCACCAAAATCAACGGGACTTTCCA
AAATGTCGTAACAACTCCGCCCCATTGACGCAAATGGGCGGTAGGCGTGTACGGTGGGAGGTCTATATAA
GCAGAGCTGGTTTAGTGAACCGTCAGATCCGCTAGCGCTACCGGTATTAGGCACCCCAGGCTTTACACGA
ATTCGCAGAAGCTGCCACCATGGTTGCGCTTTCGCTGAAGATTAGCATTGGGAATGTGGTGAAGACGATG
CAATTTGAGCCATCTACCATGGTGTACGACGCCTGCCGCATGATTCGTGAGCGGATCCCAGAGGCCCTGG
CTGGCCCTCCCAACGACTTTGGGCTCTTTCTGTCAGATGATGACCCCAAAAAAGGCATCTGGCTAGAGGC
TGGGAAAGCTTTGGACTACTACATGCTCCGAAATGGGGACACCATGGAGTACAGAAAAAAGCAGAGACCC
CTGAAGATCCGGATGTTAGACGGAACGGTGAAGACTATCATGGTGGATGACTCCAAGACCGTCACAGACA
TGCTCATGACCATTTGTGCCCGAATTGGTATCACCAACCATGATGAGTATTCACTGGTTCGAGAGCTGAT
GGAAGAAAAGAAAGATGAGGGGACAGGGACCCTGAGAAAAGACAAGACCCTACTGCGAGATGAAAAGAAG
ATGGAGAAGCTAAAGCAGAAGTTGCACACAGACGATGAGTTGAACTGGCTGGACCATGGGCGGACACTGA
GGGAACAGGGAGTGGAAGAGCATGAGACGTTGCTGCTGCGGAGAAAGTTCTTCTACTCAGACCAGAATGT
GGATTCCCGAGACCCTGTACAGCTGAACCTTCTCTATGTGCAGGCACGAGATGACATCCTGAATGGCTCC
CATCCTGTCTCCTTTGACAAGGCCTGTGAATTTGCAGGCTTCCAGTGCCAGATCCAGTTTGGACCTCACA
ATGAACAGAAGCACAAGGCTGGCTTCCTTGACCTGAAGGACTTCCTGCCCAAGGAGTATGTGAAGCAGAA
GGGAGAGCGTAAGATCTTTCAGGCACACAAGAATTGTGGGCAGATGAGTGAAATTGAGGCCAAGGTACGC
TACGTGAAGCTGGCCCGTTCCCTCAAGACTTACGGTGTCTCCTTCTTCCTAGTCAAGGAAAAGATGAAGG
GGAAGAATAAACTGGTGCCCAGGCTGTTGGGCATCACTAAGGAGTGTGTGATGCGTGTGGATGAGAAGAC
CAAGGAGGTGATTCAGGAATGGAGCCTCACCAACATCAAACGCTGGGCTGCCTCTCCCAAGAGCTTTACT
CTGGACTTTGGAGACTATCAGGATGGCTACTACTCAGTACAGACGACAGAAGGCGAGCAGATCGCACAGC
TCATTGCTGGCTACATAGATATCATCCTTAAGAAGAAAAAAAGCAAGGACCATTTTGGGCTGGAGGGAGA
TGAAGAGTCTACTATGTTGGAGGACTCAGTGTCTCCCAAAAAGTCAACAGTCCTTCAGCAGCAGTACAAC
CGAGTGGGGAAAGTGGAGCACGGCTCTGTGGCTCTGCCAGCCATCATGCGCTCTGGAGCCTCTGGTCCTG
AGAATTTCCAGGTGGGGAGCATGCCACCTGCCCAGCAGCAGATCACCAGTGGCCAGATGCACCGAGGACA
CATGCCACCTCTGACTTCAGCCCAGCAGGCGCTCACTGGAACCATTAACTCCAGCATGCAGGCTGTGCAG
GCTGCCCAGGCCACTCTGGATGACTTTGAGACTCTACCCCCTCTTGGCCAGGATGCTGCCTCCAAAGCTT
GGCGTAAGAACAAGATGGATGAATCAAAGCATGAGATCCACTCCCAGGTAGATGCCATCACAGCTGGCAC
TGCCTCTGTGGTAAACCTGACAGCAGGAGATCCTGCAGAGACAGACTATACAGCAGTGGGCTGTGCAGTC
ACCACCATCTCTTCCAACCTGACGGAGATGTCCCGTGGGGTGAAGCTATTGGCTGCCCTGCTGGAGGATG
AAGGCGGCAATGGCCGGCCCCTTCTGCAAGCAGCAAAGGGCCTTGCAGGGGCTGTGTCGGAACTGCTTCG
CAGTGCTCAGCCCGCCAGCGCTGAGCCTCGTCAGAACCTGCTGCAGGCAGCCGGGAACGTGGGCCAGGCC
AGTGGGGAGCTGTTGCAGCAAATTGGGGAAAGTGACACTGACCCCCACTTCCAGGATGTTCTAATGCAGC
TAGCAAACGCAGTGGCAAGTGCTGCAGCCGCCCTGGTCCTCAAGGCCAAGAGTGTGGCCCAGCGCACAGA
GGATTCCGGGCTTCAGACCCAAGTGATTGCTGCAGCTACGCAATGTGCTCTGTCCACTTCCCAGCTGGTG
GCCTGTACCAAGGTGGTAGCACCTACAATCAGCTCACCTGTGTGCCAAGAACAGCTAGTCGAGGCTGGGC
GACTGGTGGCCAAAGCTGTGGAGGGCTGTGTGTCTGCCTCGCAAGCAGCTACAGAAGATGGACAGCTGCT
TCGAGGGGTAGGAGCAGCAGCCACGGCTGTCACCCAGGCCCTCAATGAGCTGCTGCAGCACGTGAAGGCC
CACGCCACCGGAGCTGGGCCTGCCGGTCGGTATGACCAAGCCACTGATACCATCCTCACCGTCACTGAAA
ACATCTTCAGCTCCATGGGTGATGCTGGGGAGATGGTGCGCCAGGCCCGCATCCTGGCCCAAGCCACCTC
AGACCTGGTCAATGCTATCAAGGCCGATGCTGAGGGGGAGAGTGATCTGGAGAACTCTAGAAAGCTCCTG
AGTGCTGCCAAGATCCTCGCTGATGCCACCGCCAAGATGGTGGAGGCGGCCAAGGGAGCAGCCGCCCACC
CTGACAGTGAGGAACAGCAGCAGCGACTGCGTGAAGCAGCTGAGGGGCTTCGCATGGCCACCAATGCAGC
TGCGCAGAACGCCATCAAGAAGAAGTTGGTGCAGCGCCTGGAGCATGCAGCCAAGCAAGCTGCAGCCTCT
GCAACACAGACCATTGCTGCAGCCCAACATGCAGCCTCTGCCCCCAAGGCCTCTGCGGGCCCCCAGCCCC
TACTGGTGCAGAGCTGTAAGGCCGTGGCAGAGCAGATTCCGTTGCTGGTGCAGGGTGTCCGAGGAAGTCA
AGCTCAGCCTGACAGCCCTAGTGCTCAGCTCGCCCTCATTGCTGCCAGCCAGAGCTTCCTGCAGCCAGGT
GGGAAGATGGTGGCAGCGGCAAAAGCCTCAGTGCCAACAATTCAGGACCAGGCTTCAGCGATGCAGCTGA
GTCAGTGCGCAAAGAACCTAGGCACTGCCCTGGCCGAGCTGCGCACTGCTGCTCAGAAGGCTCAGGAGGC
ATGTGGACCTTTGGAGATGGATTCTGCACTGAGTGTTGTACAAAATCTAGAGAAAGACCTACAGGAAATA
AAAGCAGCAGCTCGAGATGGCAAGCTTAAGCCCTTACCTGGGGAAACAATGGAGAAGTGTACCCAAGATC
TTGGCAACAGCACCAAAGCGGTGAGCTCTGCCATCGCCAAGCTGCTGGGGGAGATTGCCCAGGGCAACGA
GAACTATGCAGGTATTGCAGCTCGGGATGTAGCTGGTGGACTAAGGTCACTAGCCCAGGCTGCGCGGGGT
GTGGCTGCGCTGACATCAGATCCTGCAGTGCAGGCCATTGTGCTTGACACAGCCAGCGACGTTCTGGACA
AGGCCAGCAGCCTCATTGAAGAGGCAAAAAAAGCATCTGGACACCCAGGGGACCCAGAAAGCCAGCAAAG
GCTTGCTCAGGTAGCTAAAGCAGTGACCCAAGCCCTGAACCGCTGTGTCAGCTGCCTGCCTGGCCAAAGA
GACGTGGATAATGCCCTACGAGCCGTTGGAGATGCCAGCAAGCGACTCCTGAGTGACTTGCTTCCTCCAA
GCACGGGGACATTTCAAGAAGCACAGAGCCGATTGAATGAAGCTGCAGCTGGGTTAAATCAGGCCGCCAC
AGAACTGGTGCAAGCCTCCCGAGGAACTCCTCAGGACCTGGCTCGGGCCTCCGGCCGATTTGGACAGGAC
TTCAGCACCTTCCTGGAAGCTGGTGTGGAGATGGCCGGACAGGCCCCGAGCCAGGAGGACCGAGCCCAGG
TGGTGTCCAACCTGAAGGGCATATCCATGTCTTCAAGCAAACTTCTCCTTGCCGCTAAGGCCTTGTCCAC
AGACCCTGCTTCTCCCAACCTCAAGAGTCAGCTGGCTGCGGCTGCCCGGGCAGTGACGGACAGCATCAAC
CAGCTCATCACCATGTGCACCCAGCAGGCACCTGGCCAGAAGGAGTGTGACAATGCACTTCGGCAGCTAG
AGACAGTCCGAGAACTCCTGGAGAATCCAGTCCAGCCCATCAACGACATGTCCTACTTCGGTTGCTTGGA
CAGTGTCATGGAGAACTCCAAGGTCCTAGGTGAGGCCATGACTGGCATCTCCCAAAATGCCAAGAATGGA
AATCTGCCGGAGTTTGGAGATGCCATTGCCACAGCCTCCAAGGCTCTCTGTGGCTTCACGGAGGCAGCCG
CACAGGCAGCATATCTAGTTGGTGTCTCTGACCCCAACAGCCAAGCTGGACAGCAAGGACTGGTGGAACC
CACACAGTTTGCCCGTGCAAACCAGGCAATTCAGATGGCCTGTCAGAGTCTGGGGGAGCCTGGCTGTACC
CAGGCCCAGGTGTTATCTGCAGCCACTATTGTAGCCAAACACACATCTGCATTGTGTAACAGCTGTCGCC
TGGCTTCCGCTAGGACTGCCAATCCCACTGCCAAGCGCCAGTTTGTACAGTCAGCCAAGGAGGTGGCCAA
CAGTACAGCCAATCCTGTCAAGACCATCAAGGCACTAGATGGGGACTTCACAGAAGAGAACCGTGCCCAG
TGCCGAGCAGCCACAGCCCCTCTGCTGGAAGCTGTGGATAACCTGAGTGCCTTTGCCTCCAACCCTGAGT
TCTCCAGCGTCCCTGCCCAGATCAGCCCTGAGGGCAGAGCAGCCATGGAGCCCATTGTAATCTCTGCTAA
GACAATGTTGGAGAGTGCTGGAGGGCTCATCCAGACAGCTCGGGCGTTAGCAGTCAATCCCCGAGACCCC
CCACGTTGGTCTGTGCTAGCTGGCCACTCTCGGACTGTCTCAGATTCCATCAAGAAACTTATTACAAGCA
TGAGGGACAAAGCCCCAGGGCAGCTGGAGTGTGAGACAGCCATTGCGGCTCTGAACAGCTGCTTGCGGGA
CCTAGATCAGGCTTCGCTTGCCGCTGTCAGCCAGCAGCTTGCTCCCCGTGAAGGAATCTCTCAAGAGGCT
TTGCACACCCAGATGCTCACTGCAGTGCAAGAAATTTCTCATCTCATTGAGCCGCTGGCCAGCGCTGCTC
GGGCTGAAGCCTCCCAGCTGGGACACAAGGTGTCCCAAATGGCCCAGTACTTTGAACCACTCACCCTGGC
TGCAGTGGGTGCTGCGTCTAAGACCCTGAGCCACCCGCAGCAGATGGCACTTCTGGACCAGACTAAAACG
TTGGCAGAGTCTGCCTTGCAGTTGCTATATACTGCCAAGGAGGCTGGTGGTAACCCCAAGCAAGCAGCAC
ACACCCAGGAAGCCCTGGAGGAGGCTGTGCAGATGATGACAGAGGCCGTAGAAGACCTGACGACGACCCT
CAACGAAGCAGCCAGTGCTGCAGGAGTCGTTGGCGGCATGGTGGACTCTATCACTCAGGCCATCAACCAG
CTAGATGAAGGACCTATGGGTGACCCAGAAGGCTCATTCGTAGATTACCAGACAACCATGGTGAGGACAG
CCAAGGCCATTGCTGTCACTGTTCAGGAGATGGTAACCAAGTCAAACACCAGCCCTGAAGAGCTAGGCCC
TCTTGCCAACCAGCTGACCAGTGACTATGGCCGACTGGCCTCACAAGCCAAGCCTGCAGCTGTGGCTGCT
GAAAATGAAGAGATAGGCGCTCACATCAAACACCGAGTACAGGAGCTGGGCCATGGCTGCTCTGCTCTGG
TCACCAAGGCAGGTGCCTTGCAGTGTAGCCCCAGTGATGTCTACACCAAGAAGGAGCTCATAGAGTGTGC
CCGCAGAGTGTCAGAGAAGGTCTCCCATGTTCTGGCTGCACTCCAGGCTGGGAATCGTGGTACCCAGGCC
TGCATTACAGCAGCCAGTGCTGTGTCTGGTATCATTGCTGACCTCGACACCACCATCATGTTCGCTACTG
CTGGCACACTTAACCGTGAGGGTGCTGAAACTTTTGCTGACCACCGGGAGGGTATCTTAAAGACAGCAAA
GGTTCTTGTGGAGGACACCAAGGTCCTAGTGCAGAATGCAGCTGGGAGCCAGGAGAAGTTGGCACAAGCC
GCCCAGTCCTCCGTGGCCACCATTACCCGCCTCGCTGATGTGGTCAAGCTCGGTGCAGCCAGCCTAGGAG
CCGAAGACCCTGAAACTCAGGTGGTGCTGATCAATGCAGTAAAGGACGTAGCCAAGGCCCTGGGTGACCT
CATCAGCGCTACGAAGGCTGCAGCGGGCAAAGTTGGGGATGACCCTGCAGTGTGGCAGCTCAAGAACTCT
GCCAAGGTGATGGTGACCAATGTGACATCATTGCTCAAGACAGTGAAGGCTGTGGAAGATGAGGCCACCA
AAGGCACACGGGCCCTAGAGGCAACCACAGAGCACATACGTCAGGAACTGGCGGTCTTCTGTTCCCCAGA
GCCACCTGCCAAGACCTCTACCCCTGAAGACTTCATCCGAATGACCAAGGGTATTACTATGGCAACAGCC
AAAGCCGTTGCTGCTGGCAATTCCTGTCGACAGGAAGATGTCATTGCCACAGCCAATCTGAGCCGACGGG
CTATTGCGGACATGCTTCGGGCTTGCAAGGAAGCAGCTTTCCACCCAGAAGTGGCGCCTGATGTACGGCT
CCGAGCCCTGCACTATGGCCGGGAGTGTGCCAATGGTTACCTGGAACTGCTGGACCACGTGCTGCTGACC
CTTCAGAAGCCAAACCCAGACCTGAAGCAGCAGCTAACTGGACACTCAAAGCGGGTTGCTGGCTCTGTGA
CTGAGCTCATCCAGGCTGCTGAAGCCATGAAAGGAACAGAGTGGGTGGACCCAGAGGACCCTACTGTCAT
TGCTGAGAATGAGCTCTTGGGAGCCGCAGCCGCCATCGAGGCTGCAGCCAAGAAGCTGGAGCAGCTGAAG
CCCAGGGCCAAACCCAAGGAGGCGGATGAGTCCTTGAACTTTGAGGAACAAATCCTAGAAGCTGCCAAGT
CCATCGCTGCAGCCACCAGTGCACTGGTAAAGGCTGCGTCAGCAGCCCAGAGGGAGCTGGTGGCTCAAGG
AAAGGTGGGCGCCATTCCAGCCAATGCACTGGATGATGGGCAGTGGTCGCAGGGCCTCATTTCCGCTGCC
CGTATGGTGGCTGCGGCCACCAACAATCTGTGTGAAGCAGCTAACGCAGCTGTCCAGGGCCATGCTAGCC
AGGAGAAACTCATTTCCTCAGCCAAGCAAGTAGCTGCCTCCACAGCTCAGCTCCTGGTAGCTTGCAAGGT
CAAAGCAGATCAGGACTCTGAGGCAATGAAACGGCTCCAGGCTGCTGGCAATGCAGTGAAGAGGGCCTCA
GATAACCTGGTAAAGGCGGCCCAGAAAGCTGCAGCCTTCGAAGACCAGGAGAATGAGACGGTGGTGGTGA
AGGAGAAAATGGTTGGGGGCATTGCCCAGATTATCGCAGCACAGGAAGAGATGCTTCGGAAGGAACGAGA
GCTGGAAGAGGCTCGGAAAAAGCTCGCCCAGATCCGGCAGCAGCAGTACAAGTTCTTGCCTTCAGAGCTT
CGAGACGAGCACGGAGGATCCGGAATGGTGAGCAAGGGCGAGGAGCTGTTCACCGGGGTGGTGCCCATCC
TGGTCGAGCTGGACGGCGACGTAAACGGCCACAAGTTCAGCGTGTCCGGCGAGGGCGAGGGCGATGCCAC
CTACGGCAAGCTGACCCTGAAGTTCATCTGCACCACCGGCAAGCTGCCCGTGCCCTGGCCCACCCTCGTG
ACCACCCTGACCTACGGCGTGCAGTGCTTCAGCCGCTACCCCGACCACATGAAGCAGCACGACTTCTTCA
AGTCCGCCATGCCCGAAGGCTACGTCCAGGAGCGCACCATCTTCTTCAAGGACGACGGCAACTACAAGAC
CCGCGCCGAGGTGAAGTTCGAGGGCGACACCCTGGTGAACCGCATCGAGCTGAAGGGCATCGACTTCAAG
GAGGACGGCAACATCCTGGGGCACAAGCTGGAGTACAACTACAACAGCCACAACGTCTATATCATGGCCG
ACAAGCAGAAGAACGGCATCAAGGTGAACTTCAAGATCCGCCACAACATCGAGGACGGCAGCGTGCAGCT
CGCCGACCACTACCAGCAGAACACCCCCATCGGCGACGGCCCCGTGCTGCTGCCCGACAACCACTACCTG
AGCACCCAGTCCGCCCTGAGCAAAGACCCCAACGAGAAGCGCGATCACATGGTCCTGCTGGAGTTCGTGA
CCGCCGCCGGGATCACTCTCGGCATGGACGAGCTGTACAAGTAACCGCGGGCCCGGGATCCACCGGATCT
AGATAACTGATCATAATCAGCCATACCACATTTGTAGAGGTTTTACTTGCTTTAAAAAACCTCCCACACC
TCCCCCTGAACCTGAAACATAAAATGAATGCAATTGTTGTTGTTAACTTGTTTATTGCAGCTTATAATGG
TTACAAATAAAGCAATAGCATCACAAATTTCACAAATAAAGCATTTTTTTCACTGCATTCTAGTTGTGGT
TTGTCCAAACTCATCAATGTATCTTAACGCGTAAATTGTAAGCGTTAATATTTTGTTAAAATTCGCGTTA
AATTTTTGTTAAATCAGCTCATTTTTTAACCAATAGGCCGAAATCGGCAAAATCCCTTATAAATCAAAAG
AATAGACCGAGATAGGGT
[37 nt withheld, positions 9399-9435]
AAAGAACGTGGACTCCAACGTCAAAGG
[49 nt withheld, positions 9463-9511]
T
[91 nt withheld, positions 9513-9603]
G
[124 nt withheld, positions 9605-9728]
CAGGTGGCACTTTTCGGGGAAATGTGCGCGGAACCCCTATTTGTTTATTTTTCTAAATACATTCAAATAT
GTATCCGCTCATGAGACAATAACCCTGATAAATGCTTCAATAATATTGAAAAAGGAAGAGTCCTGAGGCG
GAAAGAACCAGCTGTGGAATGTGTGTCAGTTAGGGTGTGGAAAGTCCCCAGGCTCCCCAGCAGGCAGAAG
TATGCAAAGCATGCATCTCAATTAGTCAGCAACCAGGTGTGGAAAGTCCCCAGGCTCCCCAGCAGGCAGA
AGTATGCAAAGCATGCATCTCAATTAGTCAGCAACCATAGTCCCGCCCCTAACTCCGCCCATCCCGCCCC
TAACTCCGCCCAGTTCCGCCCATTCTCCGCCCCATGGCTGACTAATTTTTTTTATTTATGCAGAGGCCGA
GGCCGCCTCGGCCTCTGAGCTATTCCAGAAGTAGTGAGGAGGCTTTTTTGGAGGCCTAGGCTTTTGCAAA
GATCGATCAAGAGACAGGATGAGGATCGTTTCGCATGATTGAACAAGATGGATTGCACGCAGGTTCTCCG
GCCGCTTGGGTGGAGAGGCTATTCGGCTATGACTGGGCACAACAGACAATCGGCTGCTCTGATGCCGCCG
TGTTCCGGCTGTCAGCGCAGGGGCGCCCGGTTCTTTTTGTCAAGACCGACCTGTCCGGTGCCCTGAATGA
ACTGCAAGACGAGGCAGCGCGGCTATCGTGGCTGGCCACGACGGGCGTTCCTTGCGCAGCTGTGCTCGAC
GTTGTCACTGAAGCGGGAAGGGACTGGCTGCTATTGGGCGAAGTGCCGGGGCAGGATCTCCTGTCATCTC
ACCTTGCTCCTGCCGAGAAAGTATCCATCATGGCTGATGCAATGCGGCGGCTGCATACGCTTGATCCGGC
TACCTGCCCATTCGACCACCAAGCGAAACATCGCATCGAGCGAGCACGTACTCGGATGGAAGCCGGTCTT
GTCGATCAGGATGATCTGGACGAAGAGCATCAGGGGCTCGCGCCAGCCGAACTGTTCGCCAGGCTCAAGG
CGAGCATGCCCGACGGCGAGGATCTCGTCGTGACCCATGGCGATGCCTGCTTGCCGAATATCATGGTGGA
AAATGGCCGCTTTTCTGGATTCATCGACTGTGGCCGGCTGGGTGTGGCGGACCGCTATCAGGACATAGCG
TTGGCTACCCGTGATATTGCTGAAGAGCTTGGCGGCGAATGGGCTGACCGCTTCCTCGTGCTTTACGGTA
TCGCCGCTCCCGATTCGCAGCGCATCGCCTTCTATCGCCTTCTTGACGAGTTCTTCTGAGCGGGACTCTG
GGGTTCGAAATGACCGACCAAGCGACGCCCAACCTGCCATCACGAGATTTCGATTCCACCGCCGCCTTCT
ATGAAAGGTTGGGCTTCGGAATCGTTTTCCGGGACGCCGGCTGGATGATCCTCCAGCGCGGGGATCTCAT
GCTGGAGTTCTTCGCCCACCCTAGGGGGAGGCTAACTGAAACACGGAAGGAGACAATACCGGAAGGAACC
CGCGCTATGACGGCAATAAAAAGACAGAATAAAACGCACGGTGTTGGGTCGTTTGTTCATAAACGCGGGG
TTCGGTCCCAGGGCTGGCACTCTGTCGATACCCCACCGAGACCCCATTGGGGCCAATACGCCCGCGTTTC
TTCCTTTTCCCCACCCCACCCCCCAAGTTCGGGTGAAGGCCCAGGGCTCGCAGCCAACGTCGGGGCGGCA
GGCCCTGCCATAGCCTCAGGTTACTCATATATACTTTAGATTGATTTAAAACTTCATTTTTAATTTAAAA
GGATCTAGGTGAAGATCCTTTTTGATAATCTCATGACCAAAATCCCTTAACGTGAGTTTTCGTTCCACTG
AGCGTCAGACCCCGTAGAAAAGATCAAAGGATCTTCTTGAGATCCTTTTTTTCTGCGCGTAATCTGCTGC
TTGCAAACAAAAAAACCACCGCTACCAGCGGTGGTTTGTTTGCCGGATCAAGAGCTACCAACTCTTTTTC
CGAAGGTAACTGGCTTCAGCAGAGCGCAGATACCAAATACTGTTCTTCTAGTGTAGCCGTAGTTAGGCCA
CCACTTCAAGAACTCTGTAGCACCGCCTACATACCTCGCTCTGCTAATCCTGTTACCAGTGGCTGCTGCC
AGTGGCGATAAGTCGTGTCTTACCGGGTTGGACTCAAGACGATAGTTACCGGATAAGGCGCAGCGGTCGG
GCTGAACGGGGGGTTCGTGCACACAGCCCAGCTTGGAGCGAACGACCTACACCGAACTGAGATACCTACA
GCGTGAGCTATGAGAAAGCGCCACGCTTCCCGAAGGGAGAAAGGCGGACAGGTATCCGGTAAGCGGCAGG
GTCGGAACAGGAGAGCGCACGAGGGAGCTTCCAGGGGGAAACGCCTGGTATCTTTATAGTCCTGTCGGGT
TTCGCCACCTCTGACTTGAGCGTCGATTTTTGTGATGCTCGTCAGGGGGGCGGAGCCTATGGAAAAACGC
CAGCAACGCGGCCTTTTTACGGTTCCTGGCCTTTTGCTGGCCTTTTGCTCACATGTTCTTTCCTGCGTTA
TCCCCTGATTCTGTGGATAACCGTATTACCGCCATGCAT
